>Addgene plasmid #238572 | NanoBRET BiBRET Vector, NanoLuc-KRAS(G12V)_CRAF(RBD)-HaloTag | addgene full sequence | sequence record 479883 | Addgene NGS Result
GGCATGCAAGCTGATTTGGCTGCTGCCACCGCTGAGCAAGGCCGCTTCGAGCAGACATGATAAGATACAT
TGATGAGTTTGGACAAACCACAACTAGAATGCAGTGAAAAAAATGCTTTATTTGTGAAATTTGTGATGCT
ATTGCTTTATTTGTAACCATTATAAGCTGCAATAAACAAGTTAACAACAACAATTGCATTCATTTTATGT
TTCAGGTTCAGGGGGAGATGTGGGAGGTTTTTTTAAGCAAGTAAAACCTCTACAAATGTGGTAAAATCTT
AATTAAGAATTCTAATATAACTTCGTATAGCATACATTATACGAAGTTATGGATCCACTGTTGACAATTA
ATCATCGGCATAGTATATCGGCATAGTATAATACGACAAGGTGAGGAACTAAACCCAGGAGGCAGATCAT
GATTGAACAAGATGGATTGCACGCAGGTTCTCCGGCCGCTTGGGTGGAGAGGCTATTCGGCTATGACTGG
GCACAACAGACAATCGGCTGCTCTGATGCCGCCGTGTTCCGGCTGTCAGCGCAGGGGCGCCCGGTTCTTT
TTGTCAAGACCGACCTGTCCGGTGCCCTGAATGAACTGCAGGACGAGGCAGCGCGGCTATCGTGGCTGGC
CACGACGGGCGTTCCTTGCGCAGCTGTGCTCGACGTTGTCACTGAAGCGGGAAGGGACTGGCTGCTATTG
GGCGAAGTGCCGGGGCAGGATCTCCTGTCATCTCACCTTGCTCCTGCCGAGAAAGTATCCATCATGGCTG
ATGCAATGCGGCGGCTGCATACGCTTGATCCGGCTACCTGCCCATTCGACCACCAAGCGAAACATCGCAT
CGAGCGAGCACGTACTCGGATGGAAGCCGGTCTTGTCGATCAGGATGATCTGGACGAAGAGCATCAGGGG
CTCGCGCCAGCCGAACTGTTCGCCAGGCTCAAGGCGCGCATGCCCGACGGCGAGGATCTCGTCGTGACCC
ATGGCGATGCCTGCTTGCCGAATATCATGGTGGAAAATGGCCGCTTTTCTGGATTCATCGACTGTGGCCG
GCTGGGTGTGGCGGACCGCTATCAGGACATAGCGTTGGCTACCCGTGATATTGCTGAAGAGCTTGGCGGC
GAATGGGCTGACCGCTTCCTCGTGCTTTACGGTATCGCCGCTCCCGATTCGCAGCGCATCGCCTTCTATC
GCCTTCTTGACGAGTTCTTCTGATTCGAAATGACCGACCAAGCGACGCCCAACCGGTATCAGCTCACTCA
AAGGCGGTAATACGGTTATCCACAGAATCAGGGGATAACGCAGGAAAGAACATGTGAGCAAAAGGCCAGC
AAAAGGCCAGGAACCGTAAAAAGGCCGCGTTGCTGGCGTTTTTCCATAGGCTCCGCCCCCCTGACGAGCA
TCACAAAAATCGACGCTCAAGTCAGAGGTGGCGAAACCCGACAGGACTATAAAGATACCAGGCGTTTCCC
CCTGGAAGCTCCCTCGTGCGCTCTCCTGTTCCGACCCTGCCGCTTACCGGATACCTGTCCGCCTTTCTCC
CTTCGGGAAGCGTGGCGCTTTCTCATAGCTCACGCTGTAGGTATCTCAGTTCGGTGTAGGTCGTTCGCTC
CAAGCTGGGCTGTGTGCACGAACCCCCCGTTCAGCCCGACCGCTGCGCCTTATCCGGTAACTATCGTCTT
GAGTCCAACCCGGTAAGACACGACTTATCGCCACTGGCAGCAGCCACTGGTAACAGGATTAGCAGAGCGA
GGTATGTAGGCGGTGCTACAGAGTTCTTGAAGTGGTGGCCTAACTACGGCTACACTAGAAGGACAGTATT
TGGTATCTGCGCTCTGCTGAAGCCAGTTACCTTCGGAAAAAGAGTTGGTAGCTCTTGATCCGGCAAACAA
ACCACCGCTGGTAGCGGTGGTTTTTTTGTTTGCAAGCAGCAGATTACGCGCAGAAAAAAAGGATTTCAAG
AAGATCCTTTGATCTTTTCTACGGGGTCTGACGCTCAGTGGAACGAAAACTCACGTTAAGGGATTTTGGT
CATGAGATTATCAAAAAGGATCTTCACCTAGATCCTTTTATAGTCCGGAATCGTCACACAAAAAACCAAC
ACACAGATGTAATGAAAATAAAGATATTTTATTGCGGCCATCGTGATGGCTAGAGTTTAGCCCTCCCACA
CATAACCAGAGGGCAGCAATTCACGAATCCCAACTGCCGTCGGCTGTCCATCACTGTCCTTCACTATGGC
TTTGATCCCAGGATGCAGATCGAGAAGCACCTGTCGGCACCGTCCGCAGGGGCTCAAGATGCCCCTGTTC
TCATTTCCGATCGCGACGATACAAGTCAGGTTGCCAGCTGCCGCAGCAGCAGCAGTGCCCAGCACCACGA
GTTCTGCACAAGGTCCCCCAGTAAAATGATATACATTGACACCAGTGAAGATGCGGCCGTCGCTAGAGAG
AGCTGCGCTGGCGACGCTGTAGTCTTCAGAGATGGGGATGCTGTTGATTGTAGCCGTTGCTCTTTCAATG
AGGGTGGATTCTTCTTGAGACAAAGGCTTGGCCATGGTGGCGCTAGTGTCAGAAGAATCGAGCTTTTTGC
AAAAGCCTAGGCCTCCAAAAAAGCCTCCTCACTACTTCTGGAATAGCTCAGAGGCCGAGGCGGCCTCGGC
CTCTGCATAAATAAAAAAAATTAGTCAGCCATGGGGCGGAGAATGGGCGGAACTGGGCGGAGTTAGGGGC
GGGATGGGCGGAGTTAGGGGCGGGACTATGGTTGCTGACTAATTGAGATGCATGCTTTGCATACTTCTGC
CTGCTGGGGAGCCTGGGGACTTTCCACACCTGGTTGCTGACTAATTGAGATGCATGCTTTGCATACTTCT
GCCTGCTGGGGAGCCTGGGGACTTTCCACACCCTAACTGACACACATTCCACAGCTGGTTCTTTCCGCCT
CAGAAGGTACCTAACCAAGTTCCTCTTTCAGAGGTTATTTCAGGCCATGGTGCTGCGCAAGACGCGTTAA
TTAAGACGTCGGCAGTGAAAAAAATGCTTTATTTGTGAAATTTGTGATGCTATTGCTTTATTTGTAACCA
TTATAAGCTGCAATAAACAAGTTAACAACAACAATTGCATTCATTTTATGTTTCAGGTTCAGGGGGAGGT
GTGGGAGGTTTTTTAAAGCAAGTAAAACCTCTACAAATGTGGTATGGCTGATTATGATCCGCGGCCGCAA
TACGTCGACGTTATCAGCTGACTTCGTACGAGAGCCTAGGTGTTTCTAGAGGATCCCCGGGTACCGAGCC
CGAATTCGTTTAAACTTACATAATTACACACTTTGTCTTTGACTTCTTTTTCTTCTTTTTACCATCTTTG
CTCATCTTTTCTTTATGTTTTCGAATTTCTCGAACTAATGTATAGAAGGCATCATCAACACCCTGTCTTG
TCTTTGCTGATGTTTCAATAAAAGGAATTCCATAACTTCTTGCTAAGTCCTGAGCCTGTTTTGTGTCTAC
TGTTCTAGAAGGCAAATCACATTTATTTCCTACTAGGACCATAGGTACATCTTCAGAGTCCTTAACTCTT
TTAATTTGTTCTCTATAATGGTGAATATCTTCAAATGATTTAGTATTATTTATGGCAAATACACAAAGAA
AGCCCTCCCCAGTCCTCATGTACTGGTCCCTCATTGCACTGTACTCCTCTTGACCTGCTGTGTCGAGAAT
ATCCAAGAGACAGGTTTCTCCATCAATTACTACTTGCTTCCTGTAGGAATCCTCTATTGTTGGATCATAT
TCGTCCACAAAATGATTCTGAATTAGCTGTATCGTCAAGGCACTCTTGCCTACGCCAACAGCTCCAACTA
CCACAAGTTTATATTCAGTCATGGCGATCGCGCCGCTCGAGCCCGCCAGAATGCGTTCGCACAGCCGCCA
GCCGGTCACTCCGTTGATGGTTACTCGGAACAGCAGGGAGCCGTCGGGGTTGATCAGGCGCTCGTCGATA
ATTTTGTTGCCGTTCCACAGGGTCCCTGTTACAGTGATCTTTTTGCCGTCGAACACGGCGATGCCTTCAT
ACGGCCGTCCGAAATAGTCGATCATGTTCGGCGTAACCCCGTCGATTACCAGTGTGCCATAGTGCAGGAT
CACCTTAAAGTGATGATCATCCACAGGGTACACCACCTTAAAAATTTTTTCGATCTGGCCCATTTGGTCG
CCGCTCAGACCTTCATACGGGATGATGACATGGATGTCGATCTTCAGCCCATTTTCACCGCTCAGGACAA
TCCTTTGGATCGGAGTTACGGACACCCCGAGATTCTGAAACAAACTGGACACACCTCCCTGTTCAAGGAC
TTGGTCCAGGTTGTAGCCGGCTGTCTGTCGCCAGTCCCCAACGAAATCTTCGAGTGTGAAGACCATGGTG
AGCGCTAGCTGCAAAAAGAACAAGTAGCTTGTATTCTATAGTGTCACCTAAATGGGCGATCTGACGGTTC
ACTAAACCAGCTCTGCTTATATAGGCCTCCCTGGCGCGCCACTAGTTATTAATAGTAATCAATTACGGGG
TCATTAGTTCATAGCCCATATATGGAGTTCCGCGTTACATAACTTACGGTAAATGGCCCGCCTGGCTGAC
CGCCCAACGACCCCCGCCCATTGACGTCAATAATGACGTATGTTCCCATAGTAACGCCAATAGGGACTTT
CCATTGACGTCAATGGGTGGAGTATTTACGGTAAACTGCCCACTTGGCAGTACATCAAGTGTATCATATG
CCAAGTCCGCCCCCTATTGACGTCAATGACGGTAAATGGCCCGCCTGGCATTATGCCCAGTACATGACCT
TACGGGACTTTCCTACTTGGCAGTACATCTACGTATTAGTCATCGCTATTACCATGGTGATGCGGTTTTG
GCAGTACACCAATGGGCGTGGATAGCGGTTTGACTCACGGGGATTTCCAAGTCTCCACCCCATTGACGTC
AATGGGAGTTTGTTTTGGCACCAAAATCAACGGGACTTTCCAAAATGTCGTAATAACCCCGCCCCGTTGA
CGCAAATGGGCGGTAGGCGTGTACGGTGGGAGGTCTATATAAGCAGAGCTGGTTTAGTGAACCGTCAGAT
CACTAGAAGCTTTATTGCGGTAGTTTATCACAGTTAAATTGCTAACGCAGTCAGTGCTTCTGACACAACA
GTCTCGAACTTAAGCTGCAGAAGTTGGTCGTGAGGCACTGGGCAGGTAAGTATCAAGGTTACAAGACAGG
TTTAAGGAGACCAATAGAAACTGGGCTTGTCGAGACAGAGAAGACTCTTGCGTTTCTGATAGGCACCTAT
TGGTCTTACTGACATCCACTTTGCCTTTCTCTCCACAGGTGTCCACTCCCAGTTCAATTACAGCTCTTAA
GGCTAGAGTATTAATACGACTCACTATAGGGCTAGCGATCGCCATGCCTTCTAAGACAAGCAACACTATC
CGTGTTTTCTTGCCGAACAAGCAAAGAACAGTGGTCAATGTGCGAAATGGAATGAGCTTGCATGACTGCC
TTATGAAAGCACTCAAGGTGAGGGGCCTGCAACCAGAGTGCTGTGCAGTGTTCAGACTTCTCCACGAACA
CAAAGGTAAAAAAGCACGCTTAGATTGGAATACTGATGCTGCGTCTTTGATTGGAGAAGAACTTCAAGTA
GATTTCCTGGATCATGTTTCTCTCGAGCCAACCACTGAGGATCTGTACTTTCAGAGCGATAACGATGGAT
CCGAAATCGGTACTGGCTTTCCATTCGACCCCCATTATGTGGAAGTCCTGGGCGAGCGCATGCACTACGT
CGATGTTGGTCCGCGCGATGGCACCCCTGTGCTGTTCCTGCACGGTAACCCGACCTCCTCCTACGTGTGG
CGCAACATCATCCCGCATGTTGCACCGACCCATCGCTGCATTGCTCCAGACCTGATCGGTATGGGCAAAT
CCGACAAACCAGACCTGGGTTATTTCTTCGACGACCACGTCCGCTTCATGGATGCCTTCATCGAAGCCCT
GGGTCTGGAAGAGGTCGTCCTGGTCATTCACGACTGGGGCTCCGCTCTGGGTTTCCACTGGGCCAAGCGC
AATCCAGAGCGCGTCAAAGGTATTGCATTTATGGAGTTCATCCGCCCTATCCCGACCTGGGACGAATGGC
CAGAATTTGCCCGCGAGACCTTCCAGGCCTTCCGCACCACCGACGTCGGCCGCAAGCTGATCATCGATCA
GAACGTTTTTATCGAGGGTACGCTGCCGATGGGTGTCGTCCGCCCGCTGACTGAAGTCGAGATGGACCAT
TACCGCGAGCCGTTCCTGAATCCTGTTGACCGCGAGCCACTGTGGCGCTTCCCAAACGAGCTGCCAATCG
CCGGTGAGCCAGCGAACATCGTCGCGCTGGTCGAAGAATACATGGACTGGCTGCACCAGTCCCCTGTCCC
GAAGCTGCTGTTCTGGGGCACCCCAGGCGTTCTGATCCCACCGGCCGAAGCCGCTCGCCTGGCCAAAAGC
CTGCCTAACTGCAAGGCTGTGGACATCGGCCCGGGTCTGAATCTGCTGCAAGAAGACAACCCGGACCTGA
TCGGCAGCGAGATCGCGCGCTGGCTGTCTACTCTGGAGATTTCCGGTTAATAGAATTCTAGAGTCGACCT
GCA
Features (pLannotate 1.2.2; 24 found; start..end, strand, type, name):
     61..182     -  polyA_signal   SV40 poly(A) signal: SV40 polyadenylation signal
    205..273     -  CDS            large T antigen (fragment): large T antigen from SV40 (simian virus 40)
    297..330     +  protein_bind   loxP: Cre-mediated recombination occurs in the 8-bp core sequence (GCATACAT). Cre recombinase
    340..387     +  promoter       EM7 promoter: synthetic bacterial promoter&nbsp
    419..1210    +  CDS            neo: KKA2_KLEPN - Also known as kan, nptII. Experimental evidence at protein level: Swiss-Prot protein existence level 1. Resistance to kanamycin, neomycin, paromomycin, ribostamycin, butirosin and gentamicin B. From Klebsiella pneumoniae.
   1371..1959    -  rep_origin     ori: high-copy-number ColE1/pMB1/pBR322/pUC origin of replication
   2085..2133    -  polyA_signal   poly(A) signal: synthetic polyadenylation signal
   2157..2555    -  CDS            BSD: blasticidin S deaminase; Aspergillus terreus BSD; confers resistance to blasticidin
   2586..2943    -  promoter       SV40 promoter: SV40 enhancer and early promoter
   3022..3103    -  polyA_signal   SV40 poly(A) signal: SV40 polyadenylation signal
   3126..3209    -  CDS            large T antigen (fragment): large T antigen from SV40 (simian virus 40)
   3265..3297    -  misc_feature   MCS (fragment): pUC18/19 multiple cloning site
   3306..3872    -  CDS            K-Ras (G12V): human oncoprotein generated by the G12V mutation in the small GTPase K-Ras
   3894..4406    -  CDS            Nluc: NanoLuc® luciferase human codon-optimized
   4445..4463    -  promoter       SP6 promoter: promoter for bacteriophage SP6 RNA polymerase
   4489..4511    -  promoter       minimal CMV promoter (fragment): human cytomegalovirus (CMV) immediate early promoter
   4521..4886    +  enhancer       CMV enhancer: human cytomegalovirus immediate early enhancer
   4888..5087    +  promoter       CMV promoter: human cytomegalovirus (CMV) immediate early promoter
   5226..5358    +  intron         chimeric intron: chimera between introns from human β-globin and immunoglobulin heavy chain genes
   5402..5420    +  promoter       T7 promoter: promoter for bacteriophage T7 RNA polymerase
   5437..5694    +  CDS            RAF1 (fragment): RAF1_HUMAN - Also known as RAF. Experimental evidence at protein level: Swiss-Prot protein existence level 1. Serine/threonine-protein kinase that acts as a regulatory link between the membrane-associated Ras GTPases and the MAPK/ERK cascade, and this critical regulatory link functions as a switch determining cell fate decisions including proliferation, differentiation, apoptosis, survival and oncogenic transformation. RAF1 activation initiates a mitogen-activated protein kinase (MAPK) cascade that comprises a sequential phosphorylation of the dual-specific MAPK kinases (MAP2K1/MEK1 and MAP2K2
   5707..5727    +  CDS            TEV site: tobacco etch virus (TEV) protease recognition and cleavage site
   5743..6626    +  CDS            HaloTag® (fragment): modified bacterial dehalogenase that forms covalent bonds with chloroalkane derivatives
   6637..12      +  misc_feature   MCS (fragment) (across the origin): pUC18/19 multiple cloning site
