[The description below was written by a language model from this plasmid's Addgene catalogue record and pLannotate feature annotations shown in this document.]
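Description:
NanoBRET BiBRET Vector, NanoLuc-KRAS(G12V)_CRAF(RBD)-HaloTag is a 6.6 kb mammalian expression plasmid that delivers both partners of a bioluminescence resonance energy transfer (BRET) protein-interaction assay from a single molecule. It was assembled from two BiBRET backbones, a HaloTag CMV-Blast vector and a NanoLuc CMV "balanced" vector. In bacteria it replicates from a high-copy ColE1/pUC-type origin and is selected with kanamycin through an EM7-driven neo (nptII) gene, which is preceded by a single annotated loxP site. For mammalian selection, an SV40 enhancer/early promoter drives the blasticidin S deaminase gene, terminated by a synthetic poly(A) signal.

The payload consists of two divergently oriented expression units that flank a central CMV enhancer. In one direction, the full CMV immediate-early promoter, a chimeric β-globin/immunoglobulin intron and a T7 promoter precede a fragment of human RAF1 corresponding to the RAS-binding domain (RBD). This fragment is joined through a TEV protease site to a C-terminal HaloTag and ends with an SV40 poly(A) signal. In the opposite direction, a minimal CMV promoter fragment, followed by an SP6 promoter, drives NanoLuc luciferase fused to the N-terminus of human KRAS carrying the oncogenic G12V mutation, again with an SV40 poly(A). The weaker minimal promoter on the donor side presumably keeps luciferase donor levels low relative to the HaloTag acceptor, consistent with the "balanced" designation.

In use, NanoLuc-KRAS(G12V) acts as the energy donor, and CRAF(RBD)-HaloTag, once covalently labelled with a fluorescent chloroalkane ligand, acts as the acceptor. Binding of active KRAS to the RBD therefore produces a BRET signal in live cells. This makes the construct suited to monitoring the KRAS–RAF interaction and its disruption by inhibitors.
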