Addgene plasmid #238572: NanoBRET BiBRET Vector, NanoLuc-KRAS(G12V)_CRAF(RBD)-HaloTag
Depositing lab: Promega Corporation.
Backbone
  Vector backbone: pFC221K HaloTag(R) CMV-Blast BiBRET Vector and pFN224C NanoLuc(R) CMV-Neo BiBRET-Balanced Vector
  Vector type: Mammalian Expression
  Selectable markers: Blasticidin
Growth in bacteria
  Bacterial resistance: Kanamycin, 50 μg/mL
  Growth temperature: 37°C
  Growth strain: DH5alpha
  Copy number: High Copy
Gene/Insert 1
  Gene/Insert name: KRAS
  Species: H. sapiens (human)
  Mutation: G12V
  Entrez Gene: KRAS (a.k.a. 'C-K-RAS, C-K-RAS, CFC2, K-RAS2A, K-RAS2B, K-RAS4A, K-RAS4B, K-Ras, K-Ras 2, KI-RAS, KRAS1, KRAS2, NS, NS3, OES, RALD, RASK2, c-Ki-ras, c-Ki-ras2)
  Promoter: CMV
  Tag / fusion protein: NanoLuc (R) (N terminal on backbone)
  Cloning method: Other
Gene/Insert 2
  Gene/Insert name: CRAF(RBD)
  Species: H. sapiens (human)
  Entrez Gene: RAF1 (a.k.a. CMD1NN, CRAF, NS5, Raf-1, c-Raf)
  Tag / fusion protein: HaloTag (R) (C terminal on backbone)
How to cite: NanoBRET BiBRET Vector, NanoLuc-KRAS(G12V)_CRAF(RBD)-HaloTag was a gift from Promega Corporation (Addgene plasmid # 238572 ; http://n2t.net/addgene:238572 ; RRID:Addgene_238572)
